Addgene plasmid #195017: (F) pXYL (G) P1 (SBE216)
Purpose: promoter of the gene xylose reductase from R. toruloides for the position P2 (F/G)
Depositing lab: Petri-Jaan Lahtvee. Depositing organization: Tallinn University of Technology. Publication: Development of a dedicated Golden Gate Assembly Platform (RtGGA) for Rhodotorula toruloides. Bonturi N, Pinheiro MJ, de Oliveira PM, Rusadze E, Eichinger T, Liudziute G, De Biaggi JS, Brauer A, Remm M, Miranda EA, Ledesma-Amaro R, Lahtvee PJ. Metab Eng Commun. 2022 May 23;15:e00200. doi: 10.1016/j.mec.2022.e00200. eCollection 2022 Dec. PubMed 35662893.
Backbone
  Vector backbone: pCR-XL-2-TOPO
  Backbone size w/o insert (bp): 4015
  Total vector size (bp): 4719
  Vector type: Bacterial Expression
Growth in bacteria
  Bacterial resistance: Kanamycin, 50 μg/mL
  Growth temperature: 37°C
  Growth strain: DH5alpha
  Copy number: Unknown
Gene/Insert
  Gene/Insert name: (F) pXYL (G)
  Species: Rhodotorula toruloides
  Insert size (bp): 746
  Cloning method: TOPO Cloning
  Sequencing primers: 5′ GTAAAACGACGGCCAGT; 3′ CAGGAAACAGCTATGAC
Terms and licenses: Academic/Nonprofit Terms; Industry Terms: Not Available to Industry
How to cite: (F) pXYL (G) P1 (SBE216) was a gift from Petri-Jaan Lahtvee (Addgene plasmid # 195017 ; http://n2t.net/addgene:195017 ; RRID:Addgene_195017)
