[The description below was written by a language model from this plasmid's Addgene catalogue record and pLannotate feature annotations shown in this document.]
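Description:
(F) pXYL (G) P1 (SBE216) is a Golden Gate part-donor plasmid from the RtGGA toolkit, a dedicated assembly platform for the oleaginous yeast Rhodotorula toruloides. It carries a roughly 750 bp insert, the promoter of the R. toruloides xylose reductase gene, TOPO-cloned into the pCR-XL-2-TOPO backbone for a total of about 4.7 kb. The "(F)" and "(G)" in the name denote the flanking assembly overhangs that determine where the promoter slots into a multi-part assembly. The record is inconsistent about the position label: the plasmid name says P1, whereas the purpose field describes the F/G slot as position P2. Although catalogued as a bacterial expression vector, the plasmid functions as a storage and donor vehicle for the promoter, not as an expression construct in its own right.

The feature table annotates only backbone elements. The promoter itself is not annotated, but presumably occupies the unannotated gap between the T3 and T7 phage promoters. Upstream of this region lie the CAP binding site, lac promoter and lac operator, and downstream are lacZα and ccdB fragments. These are typical of TOPO vectors, in which insertion disrupts a lacZα-ccdB fusion so that recombinants are positively selected. Propagation in E. coli relies on a high-copy ColE1/pUC-type origin. The record lists kanamycin selection, provided by the Tn5-derived NeoR/KanR gene, and an intact AmpR (β-lactamase) cassette is also annotated. The plasmid has no yeast replication or selection elements, so it supplies the xylose reductase promoter to drive a gene of interest in multi-gene cassettes assembled for R. toruloides engineering.
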