Features (pLannotate 1.2.2; 15 found; start..end, strand, type, name):
      2..94      +  CDS            lacI (fragment): lac repressor; lacI; The lac repressor binds to the lac operator to inhibit transcription in E. coli. This inhibition can be relieved by adding lactose or isopropyl-β-D-thiogalactopyranoside (IPTG).
    107..128     +  protein_bind   CAP binding site: CAP binding activates transcription in the presence of cAMP. E. coli catabolite activator protein
    143..173     +  promoter       lac promoter: promoter for the E. coli lac operon
    181..197     +  protein_bind   lac operator: The lac repressor binds to the lac operator to inhibit transcription in E. coli. This inhibition can be relieved by adding lactose or isopropyl-β-D-thiogalactopyranoside (IPTG). lac repressor encoded by lacI
    242..260     +  promoter       T3 promoter: promoter for bacteriophage T3 RNA polymerase
   1105..1123    -  promoter       T7 promoter: promoter for bacteriophage T7 RNA polymerase
   1126..1273    +  CDS            lacZα (fragment): LacZα fragment of β-galactosidase; lacZ fragment
   1283..1586    +  CDS            ccdB (fragment): CcdB, a bacterial toxin that poisons DNA gyrase; ccdB; Plasmids containing the ccdB gene cannot be propagated in standard E. coli strains.
   1634..1903    +  CDS            tnpA (fragment): TN5P_ECOLX - Also known as tnp. Experimental evidence at protein level: Swiss-Prot protein existence level 1. Mediates transposition of transposon Tn5 by a 'cut and paste' mechanism. First, the monomeric transposase binds the 19 bp inverted DNA repeats flanking the transposon. Then, dimerization of the DNA- bound transposase creates a synaptic DNA complex. After nicking of the first DNA strand, excision of the transposon proceeds through a series of intermediates. The transposase then mediates the insertion of the transposon at a new site by strand transfer. The activity of the wild- type tran
   1935..2729    +  CDS            NeoR/KanR: aminoglycoside phosphotransferase from Tn5; aph(3')-II (or nptII); confers resistance to neomycin, kanamycin, and G418 (Geneticin®)
   2750..2800    -  misc_feature   bom (fragment): basis of mobility region from pBR322
   2827..2886    +  promoter       AmpR promoter (fragment): bla
   2979..3839    -  CDS            AmpR: β-lactamase; bla; confers resistance to ampicillin, carbenicillin, and related antibiotics
   3840..3892    -  promoter       AmpR promoter (fragment): bla
   3963..4551    +  rep_origin     ori: high-copy-number ColE1/pMB1/pBR322/pUC origin of replication
>Addgene plasmid #195017 | (F) pXYL (G) P1 (SBE216) | addgene full sequence | sequence record 386066 | Addgene NGS Result
AGCGCCCAATACGCAAACCGCCTCTCCCCGCGCGTTGGCCGATTCATTAATGCAGCTGGCACGACAGGTT
TCCCGACTGGAAAGCGGGCAGTGAGCGCAACGCAATTAATGTGAGTTAGCTCACTCATTAGGCACCCCAG
GCTTTACACTTTATGCTTCCGGCTCGTATGTTGTGTGGAATTGTGAGCGGATAACAATTTCACACAGGAA
ACAGCTATGACCATGATTACGCCAAGCTCAGAATTAACCCTCACTAAAGGGACTAGTCCTGCAGGTTTAA
ACGAATTCGCCCTTATGCGGTCTCATTGTCGACATGGCGTGTATTCTGCGTGCGGGTAAGTGTACGCGGG
TTAGCTGAAGTCCTCGAGAAATTAGCAAAACAGTGTATACGATGCCACGCACCTGCACGGGCGAGAGGAA
GAACCGGGGACGCGAGGAGATGACGTGCAGCGGTGCGAAGCGGGGGGAGGACGGGCAGGAGTGAAGCGGG
TCAGTGAGCGAGCCTGGGTGAGTGCTGTCGCTCGCATGCGTCGAAAGCTACTCACAGACTGAGTTTGGCT
GAGTCTGGGAGGGAGAAGGAGCGAGAGAGAGACGCCAGCGAAGTGGACAAGCGTCTGTCGGCCCGCATGG
CGTCGGCTCGCTTCCTTCGTCGGACCCCTGTCCAGCCTGCGTCTCCTCCTCATCGATCAAGCAGCCCCAG
TGCACTTTTTCAGCCAGCGAGCGGGACAGACCGGGTTTCCTCTGCAACCTCCTCTTCCTCCTCCGCCCGG
GTTTCTACCGGCGCTTCCTGTCTCTTCCGTCTCTCCTGGGCGGGCAGCGCACGGTCCACCATTTCGAGCG
AGCTCCAGCGACCCCTCCCTGCTCCACCCCGGCGTCGGAGCGTGCCCCTCGCGCTTGAGAAGGCCGTCAA
AGTGGAGGGTAGAATGACGACGGACGTTGCAGACGAGCGTGGGCGACAAAGCTGGCGGAAGAACAACTCT
ACCGCCCTTGTTCTCCTCGCGCAACGACAAACGCCTGTCCGCCCCGCCCTGCTTCGTCGATGTAGAATAC
GGACAAAGCTGAGACCATGCAAGGGCGAATTCGCGGCCGCTAAATTCAATTCGCCCTATAGTGAGTCGTA
TTACAATTCACTGGCCGTCGTTTTACAACGTCGTGACTGGGAAAACCCTGGCGTTACCCAACTTAATCGC
CTTGCAGCACATCCCCCTTTCGCCAGCTGGCGTAATAGCGAAGAGGCCCGCACCGATCGCCCTTCCCAAC
AGTTGCGCAGCCTATACGTACGGCAGTTTAAGGTTTACACCTATAAAAGAGAGAGCCGTTATCGTCTGTT
TGTGGATGTACAGAGTGATATTATTGACACGCCGGGGCGACGGATGGTGATCCCCCTGGCCAGTGCACGT
CTGCTGTCAGATAAAGTCTCCCGTGAACTTTACCCGGTGGTGCATATCGGGGATGAAAGCTGGCGCATGA
TGACCACCGATATGGCCAGTGTGCCGGTCTCCGTTATCGGGGAAGAAGTGGCTGATCTCAGCCACCGCGA
AAATGACATCAAAAACGCCATTAACCTGATGTTCTGGGGAATATAAATGTCAGGCATGAGATTATCAAAA
AGGATCTTCACCTAGATCCTTTTCACGTAGAAAGCCAGTCCGCAGAAACGGTGCTGACCCCGGATGAATG
TCAGCTACTGGGCTATCTGGACAAGGGAAAACGCAAGCGCAAAGAGAAAGCAGGTAGCTTGCAGTGGGCT
TACATGGCGATAGCTAGACTGGGCGGTTTTATGGACAGCAAGCGAACCGGAATTGCCAGCTGGGGCGCCC
TCTGGTAAGGTTGGGAAGCCCTGCAAAGTAAACTGGATGGCTTTCTTGCCGCCAAGGATCTGATGGCGCA
GGGGATCAAGCTCTGATCAAGAGACAGGATGAGGATCGTTTCGCATGATTGAACAAGATGGATTGCACGC
AGGTTCTCCGGCCGCTTGGGTGGAGAGGCTATTCGGCTATGACTGGGCACAACAGACAATCGGCTGCTCT
GATGCCGCCGTGTTCCGGCTGTCAGCGCAGGGGCGCCCGGTTCTTTTTGTCAAGACCGACCTGTCCGGTG
CCCTGAATGAACTGCAAGACGAGGCAGCGCGGCTATCGTGGCTGGCCACGACGGGCGTTCCTTGCGCAGC
TGTGCTCGACGTTGTCACTGAAGCGGGAAGGGACTGGCTGCTATTGGGCGAAGTGCCGGGGCAGGATCTC
CTGTCATCTCACCTTGCTCCTGCCGAGAAAGTATCCATCATGGCTGATGCAATGCGGCGGCTGCATACGC
TTGATCCGGCTACCTGCCCATTCGACCACCAAGCGAAACATCGCATCGAGCGAGCACGTACTCGGATGGA
AGCCGGTCTTGTCGATCAGGATGATCTGGACGAAGAGCATCAGGGGCTCGCGCCAGCCGAACTGTTCGCC
AGGCTCAAGGCGAGCATGCCCGACGGCGAGGATCTCGTCGTGACCCATGGCGATGCCTGCTTGCCGAATA
TCATGGTGGAAAATGGCCGCTTTTCTGGATTCATCGACTGTGGCCGGCTGGGTGTGGCGGACCGCTATCA
GGACATAGCGTTGGCTACCCGTGATATTGCTGAAGAGCTTGGCGGCGAATGGGCTGACCGCTTCCTCGTG
CTTTACGGTATCGCCGCTCCCGATTCGCAGCGCATCGCCTTCTATCGCCTTCTTGACGAGTTCTTCTGAA
TTATTAACGCTTACAATTTCCTGATGCGGTATTTTCTCCTTACGCATCTGTGCGGTATTTCACACCGCAT
CAGGTGGCACTTTTCGGGGAAATGTGCGCGGAACCCCTATTTGTTTATTTTTCTAAATACATTCAAATAT
GTATCCGCTCATGAGATTATCAAAAAGGATCTTCACCTAGATCCTTTTAAATTAAAAATGAAGTTTTAAA
TCAATCTAAAGTATATATGAGTAAACTTGGTCTGACAGTTACCAATGCTTAATCAGTGAGGCACCTATCT
CAGCGATCTGTCTATTTCGTTCATCCATAGTTGCCTGACTCCCCGTCGTGTAGATAACTACGATACGGGA
GGGCTTACCATCTGGCCCCAGTGCTGCAATGATACCGCGAGACCCACGCTCACCGGCTCCAGATTTATCA
GCAATAAACCAGCCAGCCGGAAGGGCCGAGCGCAGAAGTGGTCCTGCAACTTTATCCGCCTCCATCCAGT
CTATTAATTGTTGCCGGGAAGCTAGAGTAAGTAGTTCGCCAGTTAATAGTTTGCGCAACGTTGTTGCCAT
TGCTACAGGCATCGTGGTGTCACGCTCGTCGTTTGGTATGGCTTCATTCAGCTCCGGTTCCCAACGATCA
AGGCGAGTTACATGATCCCCCATGTTGTGCAAAAAAGCGGTTAGCTCCTTCGGTCCTCCGATCGTTGTCA
GAAGTAAGTTGGCCGCAGTGTTATCACTCATGGTTATGGCAGCACTGCATAATTCTCTTACTGTCATGCC
ATCCGTAAGATGCTTTTCTGTGACTGGTGAGTACTCAACCAAGTCATTCTGAGAATAGTGTATGCGGCGA
CCGAGTTGCTCTTGCCCGGCGTCAATACGGGATAATACCGCGCCACATAGCAGAACTTTAAAAGTGCTCA
TCATTGGAAAACGTTCTTCGGGGCGAAAACTCTCAAGGATCTTACCGCTGTTGAGATCCAGTTCGATGTA
ACCCACTCGTGCACCCAACTGATCTTCAGCATCTTTTACTTTCACCAGCGTTTCTGGGTGAGCAAAAACA
GGAAGGCAAAATGCCGCAAAAAAGGGAATAAGGGCGACACGGAAATGTTGAATACTCATACTCTTCCTTT
TTCAATATTATTGAAGCATTTATCAGGGTTATTGTCTCATGACCAAAATCCCTTAACGTGAGTTTTCGTT
CCACTGAGCGTCAGACCCCGTAGAAAAGATCAAAGGATCTTCTTGAGATCCTTTTTTTCTGCGCGTAATC
TGCTGCTTGCAAACAAAAAAACCACCGCTACCAGCGGTGGTTTGTTTGCCGGATCAAGAGCTACCAACTC
TTTTTCCGAAGGTAACTGGCTTCAGCAGAGCGCAGATACCAAATACTGTTCTTCTAGTGTAGCCGTAGTT
AGGCCACCACTTCAAGAACTCTGTAGCACCGCCTACATACCTCGCTCTGCTAATCCTGTTACCAGTGGCT
GCTGCCAGTGGCGATAAGTCGTGTCTTACCGGGTTGGACTCAAGACGATAGTTACCGGATAAGGCGCAGC
GGTCGGGCTGAACGGGGGGTTCGTGCACACAGCCCAGCTTGGAGCGAACGACCTACACCGAACTGAGATA
CCTACAGCGTGAGCTATGAGAAAGCGCCACGCTTCCCGAAGGGAGAAAGGCGGACAGGTATCCGGTAAGC
GGCAGGGTCGGAACAGGAGAGCGCACGAGGGAGCTTCCAGGGGGAAACGCCTGGTATCTTTATAGTCCTG
TCGGGTTTCGCCACCTCTGACTTGAGCGTCGATTTTTGTGATGCTCGTCAGGGGGGCGGAGCCTATGGAA
AAACGCCAGCAACGCGGCCTTTTTACGGTTCCTGGCCTTTTGCTGGCCTTTTGCTCACATGTTCTTTCCT
GCGTTATCCCCTGATTCTGTGGATAACCGTATTACCGCCTTTGAGTGAGCTGATACCGCTCGCCGCAGCC
GAACGACCGAGCGCAGCGAGTCAGTGAGCGAGGAAGCGGAAG
